>Addgene plasmid #202726 | TagBFP2-PIP4K2A | addgene full sequence | sequence record 399144 | Addgene NGS Result
ATTCTCCGCCCCATGGCTGACTAATTTTTTTTATTTATGCAGAGGCCGAGGCCGCCTCGGCCTCTGAGCT
ATTCCAGAAGTAGTGAGGAGGCTTTTTTGGAGGCCTAGGCTTTTGCAAAGATCGATCAAGAGACAGGATG
AGGATCGTTTCGCATGATTGAACAAGATGGATTGCACGCAGGTTCTCCGGCCGCTTGGGTGGAGAGGCTA
TTCGGCTATGACTGGGCACAACAGACAATCGGCTGCTCTGATGCCGCCGTGTTCCGGCTGTCAGCGCAGG
GGCGCCCGGTTCTTTTTGTCAAGACCGACCTGTCCGGTGCCCTGAATGAACTGCAAGACGAGGCAGCGCG
GCTATCGTGGCTGGCCACGACGGGCGTTCCTTGCGCAGCTGTGCTCGACGTTGTCACTGAAGCGGGAAGG
GACTGGCTGCTATTGGGCGAAGTGCCGGGGCAGGATCTCCTGTCATCTCACCTTGCTCCTGCCGAGAAAG
TATCCATCATGGCTGATGCAATGCGGCGGCTGCATACGCTTGATCCGGCTACCTGCCCATTCGACCACCA
AGCGAAACATCGCATCGAGCGAGCACGTACTCGGATGGAAGCCGGTCTTGTCGATCAGGATGATCTGGAC
GAAGAGCATCAGGGGCTCGCGCCAGCCGAACTGTTCGCCAGGCTCAAGGCGAGCATGCCCGACGGCGAGG
ATCTCGTCGTGACCCATGGCGATGCCTGCTTGCCGAATATCATGGTGGAAAATGGCCGCTTTTCTGGATT
CATCGACTGTGGCCGGCTGGGTGTGGCGGACCGCTATCAGGACATAGCGTTGGCTACCCGTGATATTGCT
GAAGAGCTTGGCGGCGAATGGGCTGACCGCTTCCTCGTGCTTTACGGTATCGCCGCTCCCGATTCGCAGC
GCATCGCCTTCTATCGCCTTCTTGACGAGTTCTTCTGAGCGGGACTCTGGGGTTCGAAATGACCGACCAA
GCGACGCCCAACCTGCCATCACGAGATTTCGATTCCACCGCCGCCTTCTATGAAAGGTTGGGCTTCGGAA
TCGTTTTCCGGGACGCCGGCTGGATGATCCTCCAGCGCGGGGATCTCATGCTGGAGTTCTTCGCCCACCC
TAGGGGGAGGCTAACTGAAACACGGAAGGAGACAATACCGGAAGGAACCCGCGCTATGACGGCAATAAAA
AGACAGAATAAAACGCACGGTGTTGGGTCGTTTGTTCATAAACGCGGGGTTCGGTCCCAGGGCTGGCACT
CTGTCGATACCCCACCGAGACCCCATTGGGGCCAATACGCCCGCGTTTCTTCCTTTTCCCCACCCCACCC
CCCAAGTTCGGGTGAAGGCCCAGGGCTCGCAGCCAACGTCGGGGCGGCAGGCCCTGCCATAGCCTCAGGT
TACTCATATATACTTTAGATTGATTTAAAACTTCATTTTTAATTTAAAAGGATCTAGGTGAAGATCCTTT
TTGATAATCTCATGACCAAAATCCCTTAACGTGAGTTTTCGTTCCACTGAGCGTCAGACCCCGTAGAAAA
GATCAAAGGATCTTCTTGAGATCCTTTTTTTCTGCGCGTAATCTGCTGCTTGCAAACAAAAAAACCACCG
CTACCAGCGGTGGTTTGTTTGCCGGATCAAGAGCTACCAACTCTTTTTCCGAAGGTAACTGGCTTCAGCA
GAGCGCAGATACCAAATACTGTTCTTCTAGTGTAGCCGTAGTTAGGCCACCACTTCAAGAACTCTGTAGC
ACCGCCTACATACCTCGCTCTGCTAATCCTGTTACCAGTGGCTGCTGCCAGTGGCGATAAGTCGTGTCTT
ACCGGGTTGGACTCAAGACGATAGTTACCGGATAAGGCGCAGCGGTCGGGCTGAACGGGGGGTTCGTGCA
CACAGCCCAGCTTGGAGCGAACGACCTACACCGAACTGAGATACCTACAGCGTGAGCTATGAGAAAGCGC
CACGCTTCCCGAAGGGAGAAAGGCGGACAGGTATCCGGTAAGCGGCAGGGTCGGAACAGGAGAGCGCACG
AGGGAGCTTCCAGGGGGAAACGCCTGGTATCTTTATAGTCCTGTCGGGTTTCGCCACCTCTGACTTGAGC
GTCGATTTTTGTGATGCTCGTCAGGGGGGCGGAGCCTATGGAAAAACGCCAGCAACGCGGCCTTTTTACG
GTTCCTGGCCTTTTGCTGGCCTTTTGCTCACATGTTCTTTCCTGCGTTATCCCCTGATTCTGTGGATAAC
CGTATTACCGCCATGCATTAGTTATTAATAGTAATCAATTACGGGGTCATTAGTTCATAGCCCATATATG
GAGTTCCGCGTTACATAACTTACGGTAAATGGCCCGCCTGGCTGACCGCCCAACGACCCCCGCCCATTGA
CGTCAATAATGACGTATGTTCCCATAGTAACGCCAATAGGGACTTTCCATTGACGTCAATGGGTGGAGTA
TTTACGGTAAACTGCCCACTTGGCAGTACATCAAGTGTATCATATGCCAAGTACGCCCCCTATTGACGTC
AATGACGGTAAATGGCCCGCCTGGCATTATGCCCAGTACATGACCTTATGGGACTTTCCTACTTGGCAGT
ACATCTACGTATTAGTCATCGCTATTACCATGGTGATGCGGTTTTGGCAGTACATCAATGGGCGTGGATA
GCGGTTTGACTCACGGGGATTTCCAAGTCTCCACCCCATTGACGTCAATGGGAGTTTGTTTTGGCACCAA
AATCAACGGGACTTTCCAAAATGTCGTAACAACTCCGCCCCATTGACGCAAATGGGCGGTAGGCGTGTAC
GGTGGGAGGTCTATATAAGCAGAGCTGGTTTAGTGAACCGTCAGATCCGCTAGCGCTACCGGTCGCCACC
ATGGTGAGCGAGCTGATTAAGGAGAACATGCACATGAAGCTGTACATGGAGGGCACCGTGGACAACCATC
ACTTCAAGTGCACATCCGAGGGCGAAGGCAAGCCCTACGAGGGCACCCAGACCATGAGAATCAAGGTGGT
CGAGGGCGGCCCTCTCCCCTTCGCCTTCGACATCCTGGCTACTAGCTTCCTCTACGGCAGCAAGACCTTC
ATCAACCACACCCAGGGCATCCCCGACTTCTTCAAGCAGTCCTTCCCTGAGGGCTTCACATGGGAGAGAG
TCACCACATACGAAGACGGGGGCGTGCTGACCGCTACCCAGGACACCAGCCTCCAGGACGGCTGCCTCAT
CTACAACGTCAAGATCAGAGGGGTGAACTTCACATCCAACGGCCCTGTGATGCAGAAGAAAACACTCGGC
TGGGAGGCCTTCACCGAGACGCTGTACCCCGCTGACGGCGGCCTGGAAGGCAGAAACGACATGGCCCTGA
AGCTCGTGGGCGGGAGCCATCTGATCGCAAACGCCAAGACCACATATAGATCCAAGAAACCCGCTAAGAA
CCTCAAGATGCCTGGCGTCTACTATGTGGACTACAGACTGGAAAGAATCAAGGAGGCCAACAACGAGACC
TACGTCGAGCAGCACGAGGTGGCAGTGGCCAGATACTGCGACCTCCCTAGCAAACTGGGGCACAAGCTTA
ATTCCGGACTCAGATCTCGAGCTCAAGCTTCGAATTCTGCAGTCGACATGGCGACCCCCGGCAACCTAGG
GTCCTCCGTCCTGGCGAGCAAGACCAAGACCAAGAAGAAGCACTTCGTAGCGCAGAAAGTGAAGCTGTTT
CGGGCCAGCGACCCGCTGCTCAGCGTCCTCATGTGGGGGGTAAACCACTCGATCAATGAACTGAGCCATG
TTCAAATCCCTGTTATGTTGATGCCAGATGACTTCAAAGCCTATTCAAAAATAAAGGTGGACAATCACCT
TTTTAACAAAGAAAACATGCCGAGCCATTTCAAGTTTAAGGAATACTGCCCGATGGTCTTCCGTAACCTG
CGGGAGAGGTTTGGAATTGATGATCAAGATTTCCAGAATTCCCTGACCAGGAGCGCACCCCTCCCCAACG
ACTCCCAGGCCCGCAGTGGAGCTCGTTTTCACACTTCCTACGACAAAAGATACATCATCAAGACTATTAC
CAGTGAAGACGTGGCCGAAATGCACAACATCCTGAAGAAATACCACCAGTACATAGTGGAATGTCATGGG
ATCACCCTTCTTCCCCAGTTCTTGGGCATGTACCGGCTTAATGTTGATGGAGTTGAAATATATGTGATAG
TTACAAGAAATGTATTCAGCCACCGTTTGTCTGTGTATAGGAAATACGACTTAAAGGGCTCTACAGTGGC
TAGAGAAGCTAGTGACAAAGAAAAGGCCAAAGAACTGCCAACTCTGAAAGATAATGATTTCATTAATGAG
GGCCAAAAGATTTATATTGATGACAACAGCAAGAAGGTCTTCCTGGAAAAACTAAAAAAGGATGTTGAGT
TTCTGGCCCAGCTGAAGCTCATGGACTACAGTCTGCTGGTGGGAATTCATGATGTGGAGAGAGCCGAACA
GGAGGAAGTGGAGTGTGAGGAGAACGATGGGGAGGAGGAGGGCGAGAGCGATGGCACCCACCCGGTGGGA
ACCCCCCCAGATAGCCCCGGGAATACACTGAACAGCTCACCACCCCTGGCTCCCGGGGAGTTCGATCCGA
ACATCGACGTCTATGGAATTAAGTGCCATGAAAACTCGCCTAGGAAGGAGGTGTACTTCATGGCAATTAT
TGACATCCTTACTCATTATGATGCAAAAAAGAAAGCTGCCCATGCTGCAAAAACTGTTAAACATGGCGCT
GGCGCGGAGATCTCCACCGTGAACCCAGAACAGTATTCAAAGCGCTTTTTGGACTTTATTGGCCACATCT
TGACGTAAGGATCCACCGGATCTAGATAACTGATCATAATCAGCCATACCACATTTGTAGAGGTTTTACT
TGCTTTAAAAAACCTCCCACACCTCCCCCTGAACCTGAAACATAAAATGAATGCAATTGTTGTTGTTAAC
TTGTTTATTGCAGCTTATAATGGTTACAAATAAAGCAATAGCATCACAAATTTCACAAATAAAGCATTTT
TTTCACTGCATTCTAGTTGTGGTTTGTCCAAACTCATCAATGTATCTTAACGCGTAAATTGTAAGCGTTA
ATATTTTGTTAAAATTCGCGTTAAATTTTTGTTAAATCAGCTCATTTTTTAACCAATAGGCCGAAATCGG
CAAAATCCCTTATAAATCAAAAGAATAGACCGAGATAGGGT
[37 nt withheld, positions 5222-5258]
AAAGAACGTGGACTCCAACGTCAAAGG
[49 nt withheld, positions 5286-5334]
T
[91 nt withheld, positions 5336-5426]
G
[124 nt withheld, positions 5428-5551]
CAGGTGGCACTTTTCGGGGAAATGTGCGCGGAACCCCTATTTGTTTATTTTTCTAAATACATTCAAATAT
GTATCCGCTCATGAGACAATAACCCTGATAAATGCTTCAATAATATTGAAAAAGGAAGAGTCCTGAGGCG
GAAAGAACCAGCTGTGGAATGTGTGTCAGTTAGGGTGTGGAAAGTCCCCAGGCTCCCCAGCAGGCAGAAG
TATGCAAAGCATGCATCTCAATTAGTCAGCAACCAGGTGTGGAAAGTCCCCAGGCTCCCCAGCAGGCAGA
AGTATGCAAAGCATGCATCTCAATTAGTCAGCAACCATAGTCCCGCCCCTAACTCCGCCCATCCCGCCCC
TAACTCCGCCCAGTTCCGCCC
Features (pLannotate 1.2.2; 15 found; start..end, strand, type, name):
    154..948     +  CDS            NeoR/KanR: aminoglycoside phosphotransferase from Tn5; aph(3')-II (or nptII); confers resistance to neomycin, kanamycin, and G418 (Geneticin®)
    969..1121    +  CDS            ble (fragment): BLE_KLEPN - Experimental evidence at protein level: Swiss-Prot protein existence level 1. Binding protein with a strong affinity to the bleomycin family of antibiotics. Binds to CL990; an antimitotic-antibiotic compound. From Klebsiella pneumoniae.
   1180..1227    +  polyA_signal   HSV TK poly(A) signal: herpes simplex virus thymidine kinase polyadenylation signal (Cole and Stacy, 1985)
   1318..1334    -  polyA_signal   bGH poly(A) signal (fragment): bovine growth hormone polyadenylation signal
   1556..2144    +  rep_origin     ori: high-copy-number ColE1/pMB1/pBR322/pUC origin of replication
   2319..2622    +  enhancer       CMV enhancer: human cytomegalovirus immediate early enhancer
   2623..2826    +  promoter       CMV promoter: human cytomegalovirus (CMV) immediate early promoter
   2875..3573    +  CDS            TagBFP: monomeric blue fluorescent protein mammalian codon-optimized
   3573..3617    +  misc_feature   MCS (fragment): multiple cloning site
   3618..4835    +  CDS            PIP4K2A: PI42A_HUMAN - Also known as PI5P4KA, PIP5K2, PIP5K2A. Experimental evidence at protein level: Swiss-Prot protein existence level 1. Catalyzes the phosphorylation of phosphatidylinositol 5- phosphate (PtdIns5P) on the fourth hydroxyl of the myo-inositol ring, to form phosphatidylinositol 4,5-bisphosphate (PtdIns(4,5)P2) (PubMed:9367159, PubMed:23326584). Has both ATP- and GTP-dependent kinase activities (PubMed:26774281). May exert its function by regulating the levels of PtdIns5P, which functions in the cytosol by increasing AKT activity and in the nucleus signals through ING2 (PubMed:18364242
   4861..4945    +  CDS            large T antigen (fragment): large T antigen from SV40 (simian virus 40)
   4968..5089    +  polyA_signal   SV40 poly(A) signal: SV40 polyadenylation signal
   5123..5551    -  rep_origin     f1 ori (sequence partly withheld): f1 bacteriophage origin of replication; arrow indicates direction of (+) strand synthesis
   5578..5682    +  promoter       AmpR promoter: bla
   5684..119     +  promoter       SV40 promoter (across the origin): SV40 enhancer and early promoter
