[The description below was written by a language model from this plasmid's Addgene catalogue record and pLannotate feature annotations shown in this document.]
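Description:
TagBFP2-PIP4K2A is a mammalian expression plasmid built on the pTagBFP2-C1 backbone, a C1-style vector in which the gene of interest is fused downstream of the fluorescent protein. It is about 5.9 kb, replicates in E. coli at high copy from a ColE1/pUC-type origin, and is selected with kanamycin. The resistance gene is the Tn5 aminoglycoside phosphotransferase (NeoR/KanR), which sits behind tandem promoters: a bacterial AmpR (bla) promoter for kanamycin selection in bacteria, and the SV40 enhancer/early promoter, which should also allow G418 selection in mammalian cells. This cassette ends in an HSV TK polyadenylation signal. An f1 origin is also present. The short ble, bGH poly(A) and SV40 large T antigen fragments in the annotation are most likely partial sequence matches within backbone regions rather than functional elements.

The payload is a single fusion open reading frame driven by the human CMV immediate early enhancer and promoter. The monomeric blue fluorescent protein mTagBFP2 (annotated as TagBFP) comes first, followed by a short linker derived from the remaining multiple cloning site, then human PIP4K2A, with an SV40 polyadenylation signal downstream. The insert was assembled by Gibson cloning. PIP4K2A encodes a phosphatidylinositol 5-phosphate 4-kinase that phosphorylates PtdIns5P to form PI(4,5)P2.

The stated purpose is to express a fluorescent protein-tagged enzyme, so transfected cells produce an N-terminally blue-tagged kinase that can be followed by live-cell fluorescence microscopy. The associated publication concerns homeostatic control of PI(4,5)P2-dependent signalling at the plasma membrane, consistent with use of the plasmid to overexpress PIP4K2A and monitor its localisation.
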