Addgene plasmid #202726: TagBFP2-PIP4K2A
Purpose: expresses fluorescent protein-tagged enzyme
Depositing lab: Gerry Hammond. Depositing organization: University of Pittsburgh (University, School of Medicine, and Cancer Institute). Publication: A novel homeostatic mechanism tunes PI(4,5)P2-dependent signaling at the plasma membrane. Wills RC, Doyle CP, Zewe JP, Pacheco J, Hansen SD, Hammond GRV. J Cell Sci. 2023 Aug 3:jcs.261494. doi: 10.1242/jcs.261494. PubMed 37534432.
Backbone
  Vector backbone: pTagBFP2-C1
  Vector type: Mammalian Expression
Growth in bacteria
  Bacterial resistance: Kanamycin, 50 μg/mL
  Growth temperature: 37°C
  Growth strain: DH5alpha
  Copy number: High Copy
Gene/Insert
  Gene/Insert name: mTagBFP2:PIP4K2A
  Species: H. sapiens (human)
  Entrez Gene: PIP4K2A (a.k.a. PI5P4KA, PIP5K2A, PIP5KII-alpha, PIP5KIIA, PIPK)
  Cloning method: Gibson Cloning
Terms and licenses: Academic/Nonprofit Terms; Industry Terms: Not Available to Industry
Depositor comments: Please visit https://www.biorxiv.org/content/10.1101/2022.06.30.498262v3 for bioRxiv preprint.
How to cite: TagBFP2-PIP4K2A was a gift from Gerry Hammond (Addgene plasmid # 202726 ; http://n2t.net/addgene:202726 ; RRID:Addgene_202726)
